>Addgene plasmid #57394 | mEos2-LaminA-C-18 | depositor partial sequence | sequence record 88527 | insert sequence
ACGTCAGATCCGCTAGCGCTACCGGTCGCCACCATGAGTGCGATTAAGCCAGACATGAAGATCAAACTCC
GTATGGAAGGCAACGTAAACGGGCACCACTTTGTGATCGACGGAGATGGTACAGGCAAGCCTTTTGAGGG
AAAACAGAGTATGGATCTTGAAGTCAAAGAGGGCGGACCTCTGCCTTTTGCCTTTGATATCCTGACCACT
GCATTCCATTACGGCAACAGGGTATTCGCCAAATATCCAGACAACATACAAGACTATTTTAAGCAGTCGT
TTCCTAAGGGGTATTCGTGGGAACGAAGCTTGACTTTCGAAGACGGGGGCATTTGCATTGCCAGAAACGA
CATAACAATGGAAGGGGACACTTTCTATAATAAAGTTCGATTTTATGGTACCAACTTTCCCGCCAATGGT
CCAGTTATGCAGAAGAAGACGCTGAAATGGGAGCCCTCCACTGAGAAAATGTATGTGCGTGATGGAGTGC
TGACGGGTGATATTCATATGGCTTTGTTGCTTGAAGGAAATGCCCATTACCGATGTGACTTCAGAACTAC
TTACAAAGCTAAGGAGAAGGGTGTCAAGTTACCAGGCTACCACTTTGTGGACCACTGCATTGAGATTTTA
AGCCATGACAAAGATTACAACAAGGTTAAGCTGTATGAGCATGCTGTTGCTCATTCTGGATTGCCTGACA
ATGCCAGACGATCCGGACTCAGATCTGGCAGCGGTGGAGGCAGCGCATCCGGCGGAAGCGGAAGCGAGAC
CCCGTCCCAGCGGCGCGCCACCCGCAGCGGGGCGCAGGCCAGCTCCACTCCGCTGTCGCCCACCCGCATC
ACCCGGCTGCAGGAGAAGGAGGACCTGCAGGAGCTCAATGATCGCTTGGCGGTCTACATCGACCGTGTGC
GCTCGCTGGAAACGGAGAACGCAGGGCTGCGCCTTCGCATCACCGAGTCTGAAGAGGTGGTCAGCCGCGA
GGTGTCCGGCATCAAGGCCGCCTACGAGGCCGAGCTCGGGGATGCCCGCAAGACCCTTGACTCAGTAGCC
AAGGAGCGCGCCCGCCTGCAGCTGGAGCTGAGCAAAGTGCGTGAGGAGTTTAAGGAGCTGAAAGCGCGCA
ATACCAAGAAGGAGGGTGACCTGATAGCTGCTCAGGCTCGGCTGAAGGACCTGGAGGCTCTGCTGAACTC
CAAGGAGGCCGCACTGAGCACTGCTCTCAGTGAGAAGCGCACGCTGGAGGGCGAGCTGCATGATCTGCGG
GGCCAGGTGGCCAAGCTTGAGGCAGCCCTAGGTGAGGCCAAGAAGCAACTTCAGGATGAGATGCTGCGGC
GGGTGGATGCTGAGAACAGGCTGCAGACCATGAAGGAGGAACTGGACTTCCAGAAGAACATCTACAGTGA
GGAGCTGCGTGAGACCAAGCGCCGTCATGAGACCCGACTGGTGGAGATTGACAATGGGAAGCAGCGTGAG
TTTGAGAGCCGGCTGGCGGATGCGCTGCAGGAACTGCGGGCCCAGCATGAGGACCAGGTGGAGCAGTATA
AGAAGGAGCTGGAGAAGACTTATTCTGCCAAGCTGGACAATGCCAGGCAGTCTGCTGAGAGGAACAGCAA
CCTGGTGGGGGCTGCCCACGAGGAGCTGCAGCAGTCGCGCATCCGCATCGACAGCCTCTCTGCCCAGCTC
AGCCAGCTCCAGAAGCAGCTGGCAGCCAAGGAGGCGAAGCTTCGAGACCTGGAGGACTCACTGGCCCGTG
AGCGGGACACCAGCCGGCGGCTGCTGGCGGAAAAGGAGCGGGAGATGGCCGAGATGCGGGCAAGGATGCA
GCAGCAGCTGGACGAGTACCAGGAGCTTCTGGACATCAAGCTGGCCCTGGACATGGAGATCCACGCCTAC
CGCAAGCTCTTGGAGGGCGAGGAGGAGAGGCTACGCCTGTCCCCCAGCCCTACCTCGCAGCGCAGCCGTG
GCCGTGCTTCCTCTCACTCATCCCAGACACAGGGTGGGGGCAGCGTCACCAAAAAGCGCAAACTGGAGTC
CACTGAGAGCCGCAGCAGCTTCTCACAGCACGCACGCACTAGCGGGCGCGTGGCCGTGGAGGAGGTGGAT
GAGGAGGGCAAGTTTGTCCGGCTGCGCAACAAGTCCAATGAGGACCAGTCCATGGGCAATTGGCAGATCA
AGCGCCAGAATGGAGATGATCCCTTGCTGACTTACCGGTTCCCACCAAAGTTCACCCTGAAGGCTGGGCA
GGTGGTGACGATCTGGGCTGCAGGAGCTGGGGCCACCCACAGCCCCCCTACCGACCTGGTGTGGAAGGCA
CAGAACACCTGGGGCTGCGGGAACAGCCTGCGTACGGCTCTCATCAACTCCACTGGGGAAGAAGTGGCCA
TGCGCAAGCTGGTGCGCTCAGTGACTGTGGTTGAGGACGACGAGGATGAGGATGGAGATGACCTGCTCCA
TCACCACCACGGCTCCCACTGCAGCAGCTCGGGGGACCCCGCTGAGTACAACCTGCGCTCGCGCACCGTG
CTGTGCGGGACCTGCGGGCAGCCTGCCGACAAGGCATCTGCCAGCGGCTCAGGAGCCCAGGTGGGCGGAC
CCATCTCCTCTGGCTCTTCTGCCTCCAGTGTCACGGTCACTCGCAGCTACCGCAGTGTGGGGGGCAGTGG
GGGTGGCAGCTTCGGGGACAATCTGGTCACCCGCTCCTACCTCCTGGGCAACTCCAGCCCCCGAACCCAG
AGCCCCCAGAACTGCAGCATCATGTAAGGATCCACCGGATCTAGATAACTGATCATAATC
