>Addgene plasmid #57394 | mEos2-LaminA-C-18 | addgene partial sequence | sequence record 110831 | SV40pA-R 5'-GAAATTTGTGATGCTATTGC-3'
AACAGTTAACAACAACAATTGCATTCATTTTATGTTTCAGGTTCAGGGGGAGGTGTGGGAGGTTTTTTAA
AGCAAGTAAAACCTCTACAAATGTGGTATGGCTGATTATGATCAGTTATCTAGATCCGGTGGATCCTTAC
ATGATGCTGCAGTTCTGGGGGCTCTGGGTTCGGGGGCTGGAGTTGCCCAGGAGGTAGGAGCGGGTGACCA
GATTGTCCCCGAAGCTGCCACCCCCACTGCCCCCCACACTGCGGTAGCTGCGAGTGACCGTGACACTGGA
GGCAGAAGAGCCAGAGGAGATGGGTCCGCCCACCTGGGCTCCTGAGCCGCTGGCAGATGCCTTGTCGGCA
GGCTGCCCGCAGGTCCCGCACAGCACGGTGCGCGAGCGCAGGTTGTACTCAGCGGGGTCCCCCGAGCTGC
TGCAGTGGGAGCCGTGGTGGTGATGGAGCAGGTCATCTCCATCCTCATCCTCGTCGTCCTCAACCACAGT
CACTGAGCGCACCAGCTTGCGCATGGCCACTTCTTCCCCAGTGGAGTTGATGAGAGCCGTACGCAGGCTG
TTCCCGCAGCCCCAGGTGTTCTGTGCCTTCCACACCAGGTCGGTAGGGGGGCTGTGGGTGGCCCCAGCTC
CTGCAGCCCAGATCGTCACCACCTGCCCAGCCTTCAGGGTGAACTTTGGTGGGAACCGGTAAGTCAGCAA
GGGATCATCTCCATTCTGGCGCTTGATCTGCCAATTGCCCATGGACTGGTCCTCATTGGACTTGTTGCGC
AGCCGGACAAACTTGCCCTC
