>Addgene plasmid #57394 | mEos2-LaminA-C-18 | addgene partial sequence | sequence record 124131 | AllEos-F 5'-GGAGAAGGGTGTCAAGTTAC-3'
TGAGATTTTAAGCCATGACAAAGATTACAACAAGGTTAAGCTGTATGAGCATGCTGTTGCTCATTCTGGA
TTGCCTGACAATGCCAGACGATCCGGACTCAGATCTGGCAGCGGTGGAGGCAGCGCATCCGGCGGAAGCG
GAAGCGAGACCCCGTCCCAGCGGCGCGCCACCCGCAGCGGGGCGCAGGCCAGCTCCACTCCGCTGTCGCC
CACCCGCATCACCCGGCTGCAGGAGAAGGAGGACCTGCAGGAGCTCAATGATCGCTTGGCGGTCTACATC
GACCGTGTGCGCTCGCTGGAAACGGAGAACGCAGGGCTGCGCCTTCGCATCACCGAGTCTGAAGAGGTGG
TCAGCCGCGAGGTGTCCGGCATCAAGGCCGCCTACGAGGCCGAGCTCGGGGATGCCCGCAAGACCCTTGA
CTCAGTAGCCAAGGAGCGCGCCCGCCTGCAGCTGGAGCTGAGCAAAGTGCGTGAGGAGTTTAAGGAGCTG
AAAGCGCGCAATACCAAGAAGGAGGGTGACCTGATAGCTGCTCAGGCTCGGCTGAAGGACCTGGAGGCTC
TGCTGAACTCCAAGGAGGCCGCACTGAGCACTGCTCTCAGTGAGAAGCGCACGCTGGAGGGCGAGCTGCA
TGATCTGCGGGGCCAGGTGGCCAAGCTTGAGGCAGCCCTAGGTGAGGCCAAGAAGCAACTTCAGGATGAG
ATGCTGCGGCGGGTGGATGCTGAGAACAGGCTGCAGACCATGAAGGAGGAACTGGACTTCCAGAAGAACA
TCTACAGTGAGGAGCTGCGTGAG
