[The description below was written by a language model from this plasmid's Addgene catalogue record.]
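Description:
mEos2-LaminA-C-18 is a mammalian expression plasmid built on the mEos2-C1 backbone (about 4.75 kb without the insert), a C1-style fluorescent protein fusion vector. It is maintained in E. coli as a high-copy plasmid under kanamycin selection, and it carries a neomycin resistance marker so that transfected mammalian cells can be selected with G418. No feature table accompanies the record, so the origin of replication and the promoters driving the resistance marker are not explicitly stated. The use of an SV40 polyA reverse sequencing primer suggests an SV40 polyadenylation signal downstream of the insert.

The payload is human lamin A (LMNA, corresponding to the reference transcript given as the alternative insert name) expressed from the CMV promoter, with mEos2 fused to its N terminus from the backbone. The "C-18" in the name probably denotes the C-type fusion configuration and an 18-residue linker between the fluorescent protein and lamin A, although the record does not spell this out. Leaving the lamin A C terminus free fits the fact that this end of the protein undergoes the processing needed for incorporation into the nuclear lamina.

mEos2 is a monomeric green-to-red photoconvertible fluorescent protein. The recorded spectra match its two states, with excitation/emission of 505/516 nm for the green form and 569/581 nm for the red form after photoconversion. The stated purpose is labelling of the nuclear envelope, so the construct serves as a localization marker for the nuclear lamina in live or fixed mammalian cells. Photoconversion also makes it suitable for optical highlighting and tracking of lamin populations and for single-molecule localization microscopy approaches such as PALM.
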