Addgene plasmid #57394: mEos2-LaminA-C-18
Purpose: Localization: Nuclear Envelope, Excitation: 505 / 569, Emission: 516 / 581
Depositing lab: Michael Davidson. Depositing organization: Florida State University, Tallahassee.
Backbone
  Vector backbone: mEos2-C1
  Backbone size w/o insert (bp): 4750
  Vector type: Mammalian Expression
  Selectable markers: Neomycin (select with G418)
Growth in bacteria
  Bacterial resistance: Kanamycin, 50 μg/mL
  Growth temperature: 37°C
  Growth strain: DH5alpha
  Copy number: High Copy
Gene/Insert
  Gene/Insert name: LaminA (alt name: NM_170707.2)
  Species: H. sapiens (human)
  Entrez Gene: LMNA (a.k.a. CDCD1, CDDC, CMD1A, CMT2B1, EMD2, FPL, FPLD, FPLD2, HGPS, IDC, LDP1, LFP, LGMD1B, LMN1, LMNC, LMNL1, MADA, PRO1)
  Promoter: CMV
  Tag / fusion protein: mEos2 (N terminal on backbone)
  Cloning method: Unknown
  Sequencing primers: 5′ CMV-F; 3′ SV40pA-R
Terms and licenses: Academic/Nonprofit Terms; Industry Terms
Depositor comments: . Excitation = 505 / 569; Emission = 516 / 581
How to cite: mEos2-LaminA-C-18 was a gift from Michael Davidson (Addgene plasmid # 57394 ; http://n2t.net/addgene:57394 ; RRID:Addgene_57394)
